>Addgene plasmid #105363 | pJOG300 | addgene full sequence | sequence record 206361 | Addgene NGS Result
GTGGCTCTTCAGTGGACGAAAGGGCCTCGTGATACGCCTATTTTTATAGGTTAATGTCATGATAATAATG
GTTTCTTAGACGTCAGGTGGCACTTTTCGGGGAAATGTGCGCGGAACCCCTATTTGTTTATTTTTCTAAA
TACATTCAAATATGTATCCGCTCATGAGACAATAACCCTGATAAATGCTTCAATAATATTGAAAAAGGAA
GAGTATGCGCTCACGCAACTGGTCCAGAACCTTGACCGAACGCAGCGGTGGTAACGGCGCAGTGGCGGTT
TTCATGGCTTGTTATGACTGTTTTTTTTTGGGGTACAGTCTATGCCTCGGGCATCCAAGCAGCAAGCGCG
TTACGCCGTGGGTCGATGTTTGATGTTATGGAGCAGCAACGATGTTACGCAGCAGGGCAGTCGCCCTAAA
ACAAAGTTAAACATCATGAGGGAAGCGGTGATCGCCGAAGTATCGACTCAACTATCAGAGGTAGTTGGCG
TCATCGAGCGCCATCTCGAACCGACGTTGCTGGCCGTACATTTGTACGGCTCCGCAGTGGATGGCGGCCT
GAAGCCACACAGCGATATTGATTTGCTGGTTACGGTGACCGTAAGGCTTGATGAAACAACGCGGCGAGCT
TTGATCAACGACCTTTTGGAAACTTCGGCTTCCCCTGGAGAGAGCGAGATTCTCCGCGCTGTAGAAGTCA
CCATTGTTGTGCACGACGACATCATTCCGTGGCGTTATCCAGCTAAGCGCGAACTGCAATTTGGAGAATG
GCAGCGCAATGACATTCTTGCAGGTATCTTCGAGCCAGCCACGATCGACATTGATCTGGCTATCTTGCTG
ACAAAAGCAAGAGAACATAGCGTTGCCTTGGTAGGTCCAGCGGCGGAGGAACTCTTTGATCCGGTTCCTG
AACAGGATCTATTTGAGGCGCTAAATGAAACCTTAACGCTATGGAACTCGCCGCCCGACTGGGCTGGCGA
TGAGCGAAATGTAGTGCTTACGTTGTCCCGCATTTGGTACAGCGCAGTAACCGGCAAAATCGCGCCGAAG
GATGTCGCTGCCGACTGGGCAATGGAGCGCCTGCCGGCCCAGTATCAGCCCGTCATACTTGAAGCTAGAC
AGGCTTATCTTGGACAAGAAGAAGATCGCTTGGCCTCGCGCGCAGATCAGTTGGAAGAATTTGTCCATTA
CGTAAAAGGCGAGATCACCAAGGTAGTCGGCAAATAACTGTCAGACCAAGTTTACTCATATATACTTTAG
ATTGATTTAAAACTTCATTTTTAATTTAAAAGGATCTAGGTGAAGATCCTTTTTGATAATCTCATGACCA
AAATCCCTTAACGTGAGTTTTCGTTCCACTGAGCGTCAGACCCCGTAGAAAAGATCAAAGGATCTTCTTG
AGATCCTTTTTTTCTGCGCGTAATCTGCTGCTTGCAAACAAAAAAACCACCGCTACCAGCGGTGGTTTGT
TTGCCGGATCAAGAGCTACCAACTCTTTTTCCGAAGGTAACTGGCTTCAGCAGAGCGCAGATACCAAATA
CTGTTCTTCTAGTGTAGCCGTAGTTAGGCCACCACTTCAAGAACTCTGTAGCACCGCCTACATACCTCGC
TCTGCTAATCCTGTTACCAGTGGCTGCTGCCAGTGGCGATAAGTCGTGTCTTACCGGGTTGGACTCAAGA
CGATAGTTACCGGATAAGGCGCAGCGGTCGGGCTGAACGGGGGGTTCGTGCACACAGCCCAGCTTGGAGC
GAACGACCTACACCGAACTGAGATACCTACAGCGTGAGCTATGAGAAAGCGCCACGCTTCCCGAAGGGAG
AAAGGCGGACAGGTATCCGGTAAGCGGCAGGGTCGGAACAGGAGAGCGCACGAGGGAGCTTCCAGGGGGA
AACGCCTGGTATCTTTATAGTCCTGTCGGGTTTCGCCACCTCTGACTTGAGCGTCGATTTTTGTGATGCT
CGTCAGGGGGGCGGAGCCTATGGAAAAACGCCAGCAACGCGGCCTTTTTACGGTTCCTGGCCTTTTGCTG
GCCTTTTGCTCACATGTTCTTTCCTGCGTTATCCCCTGATTCTGTGGATAACCGTATTACCGCCTTTGAG
TGAGCTGATACCGCTCGCCGCAGCCGAACGACCGAGCGCAGCGAGTCAGTGAGCGAGGAAGCGGAAGAGC
GCCCAATACGCAAACCGCCTCTCCCCGCGCGTTGGCCGATTCATTAATCACTCTGTGGTCTCAGGAGAAA
CTGGTTCATCACCCATTCAATATTTGTGATTTAGGCTACTTTCGAAAATTGGGCCTATTGGGCTATTGTA
AACTTGAAATTTAATTTTCTTTCGTTTTTGGAGGACTCTTAGCCCTCAACTGAAATAATTTGATCTAAAT
TACAAAGCCCTAATTAGTTTCCCAAAAAAAAAAAAAAAAATTAATAAGCCCTAATTTAATACGTGTGTCA
CTATTACTTAATACTTATTTTCGACTAAGTTCTTTTTGCATGACGACTAGTTACGTTCACGTTATTTAAC
ATTCAAGATACATGCATTTTGCGTTATGGAATGCAATGCGAAACCCAAACATAATAAATACTAAAACAAG
ACCTCAAAGAAAAATATAGAATATAACCATATTCCGGAAATGTGAGACCACGAA
Features (pLannotate 1.2.2; 6 found; start..end, strand, type, name):
    110..214     +  promoter       AmpR promoter: bla
    205..285     -  CDS            int (fragment): INT2_ECOLX - Protein inferred from homology: Swiss-Prot protein existence level 3. Putative integrase believed to be involved in the insertion of antibiotic resistance genes into plasmids and transposons. From Escherichia coli.
    373..429     +  CDS            GmR (fragment): gentamycin acetyltransferase; aacC1; confers resistance to gentamycin
    436..1224    +  CDS            aadA: S3AD_ECOLX - Experimental evidence at protein level: Swiss-Prot protein existence level 1. Mediates bacterial resistance to the antibiotics streptomycin and spectinomycin. From Escherichia coli.
   1398..1986    +  rep_origin     ori: high-copy-number ColE1/pMB1/pBR322/pUC origin of replication
   2169..2218    +  CDS            lacI (fragment): lac repressor; lacI; The lac repressor binds to the lac operator to inhibit transcription in E. coli. This inhibition can be relieved by adding lactose or isopropyl-β-D-thiogalactopyranoside (IPTG).
