[The description below was written by a language model from this plasmid's Addgene catalogue record and pLannotate feature annotations shown in this document.]
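Description:
pJOG300 is a small (about 2.6 kb) Modular Cloning (MoClo) level 0 part plasmid built on the pICH41295 backbone, belonging to an extended collection of plant parts for Golden Gate-style hierarchical assembly. It is a purely bacterial cloning vector. Replication relies on a high-copy ColE1/pUC-type origin, and selection is by spectinomycin through the aadA aminoglycoside adenylyltransferase gene, which appears to be driven by a bla (AmpR) promoter upstream. The short annotated fragments of an integrase, a gentamicin acetyltransferase and lacI are non-functional remnants, the first two flanking the resistance cassette and the third left over from backbone construction. They are not working components of the plasmid.

The payload is a 350 bp promoter fragment from the Arabidopsis thaliana locus At1g66850. It has been "domesticated" by removing internal BsaI and BpiI recognition sites so that it is compatible with type IIS assembly. The fragment was inserted via BpiI sites that were destroyed during cloning. In the MoClo scheme, a level 0 module of this kind is normally released with BsaI and joined by defined overhangs to other standard parts, such as coding sequences, tags and terminators, to build plant transcription units. However, the automated feature table does not annotate the promoter insert or any flanking type IIS sites, and the record does not give the specific fusion overhangs. It also does not describe the expression pattern or strength conferred by this promoter, or the identity of the gene at this locus. The stated purpose is simply synthetic biology, consistent with use as a reusable promoter building block for plant expression constructs.
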