Addgene plasmid #105363: pJOG300
Purpose: Synthetic biology
Depositing lab: Johannes Stuttmann. Depositing organization: Martin-Luther-Universitaet Halle-Wittenberg. Publication: Peripheral infrastructure vectors and an extended set of plant parts for the Modular Cloning system. Gantner J, Ordon J, Ilse T, Kretschmer C, Gruetzner R, Lofke C, Dagdas Y, Burstenbinder K, Marillonnet S, Stuttmann J. PLoS One. 2018 May 30;13(5):e0197185. doi: 10.1371/journal.pone.0197185. eCollection 2018. PubMed 29847550.
Backbone
  Vector backbone: pICH41295 (Engler et al., 2014)
  Vector type: Synthetic Biology
Growth in bacteria
  Bacterial resistance: Spectinomycin, 50 μg/mL
  Growth temperature: 37°C
  Growth strain: DH5alpha
  Copy number: High Copy
Gene/Insert
  Gene/Insert name: promotor (At1g66850;350bp)
  Species: A. thaliana (mustard weed)
  Mutation: BsaI/ BpiI restriction sites removed
  Cloning method: Restriction Enzyme; 5′ cloning site BpiI (destroyed during cloning); 3′ cloning site BpiI (destroyed during cloning)
  Sequencing primers: 5′ CTTTGAGTGAGCTGATACCG; 3′ GGGTTCCGCGCACATTTC
Terms and licenses: Academic/Nonprofit Terms; Industry Terms: Not Available to Industry
How to cite: pJOG300 was a gift from Johannes Stuttmann (Addgene plasmid # 105363 ; http://n2t.net/addgene:105363 ; RRID:Addgene_105363)
